Addgene plasmid #48001: pICH47742
Purpose: (Empty Backbone)
Depositing lab: Sylvestre Marillonnet. Depositing organization: Leibniz Institute of Plant Biochemistry (IPB). Publication: A modular cloning system for standardized assembly of multigene constructs. Weber E, Engler C, Gruetzner R, Werner S, Marillonnet S. PLoS One. 2011 Feb 18;6(2):e16765. doi: 10.1371/journal.pone.0016765. PubMed 21364738.
Backbone
  Vector backbone: derived from pBIN19 and pUC19
  Backbone manufacturer: self-made
  Backbone size (bp): 4356
  Vector type: Unspecified
  Selectable markers: LacZ alpha
Growth in bacteria
  Bacterial resistance: Ampicillin, 100 μg/mL
  Growth temperature: 37°C
  Growth strain: DH10B
  Copy number: High Copy
Gene/Insert
  Gene/Insert name: None
Terms and licenses: Academic/Nonprofit Terms; Industry Terms: Not Available to Industry
Depositor comments: level 1 cloning vector, replicates in E.coli and Agrobacterium, binary vector for Agrobacterium T-DNA delivery to plant cells
How to cite: pICH47742 was a gift from Sylvestre Marillonnet (Addgene plasmid # 48001 ; http://n2t.net/addgene:48001 ; RRID:Addgene_48001)
