[The description below was written by a language model from this plasmid's Addgene catalogue record and the feature table of its GenBank file.]
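Description:
pICH47742 is an empty level 1 acceptor vector from a modular cloning (MoClo) system for standardized assembly of multigene constructs. Its backbone is derived from pBIN19 and pUC19. It is a binary vector, so it replicates in both E. coli and Agrobacterium and can deliver T-DNA to plant cells. Two replication systems make this possible. A high-copy ColE1/pUC-type origin drives propagation in E. coli. The incP oriV, together with the trfA gene whose product binds and activates it, provides broad-host-range replication for maintenance in Agrobacterium. Bacterial selection is by ampicillin/carbenicillin resistance, from a bla gene under its own promoter. The record lists no plant selectable marker and no insert.

The cloning site lies in the region bounded by the nopaline C58-type right and left T-DNA border repeats, which spans the origin of the circular map. It consists of a lacZ-alpha cassette with the lac promoter, lac operator, CAP binding site and a pUC18/19-type polylinker, flanked by standard M13 sequencing primer sites. The origins, trfA and the resistance gene all lie outside the borders. LacZ-alpha is the recorded screening marker. In this type of system an assembled transcription unit replaces the lacZ fragment, so correct clones can be identified by blue/white screening. The feature table does not annotate the type IIS restriction sites and fusion overhangs that would define this vector's position in the assembly scheme.

The catalogue gives a backbone size of 4356 bp, whereas the held sequence record is 4968 bp. The difference is about the size of the lacZ-alpha cassette region, though the record does not explain it. Typical uses are assembling a single transcription unit for Agrobacterium-mediated plant expression, or as an intermediate for higher-level multigene assemblies.
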