LOCUS       Exported 4968 bp ds-DNA circular SYN 12-MAY-2021
DEFINITION  synthetic circular DNA
ACCESSION   .
VERSION     .
KEYWORDS    pICH47742
SOURCE      synthetic DNA construct
  ORGANISM  synthetic DNA construct
REFERENCE   1 (bases 1 to 4968)
  AUTHORS   Weber E, Engler C, Gruetzner R, Werner S, Marillonnet S
  TITLE     A modular cloning system for standardized assembly of multigene
            constructs.
  JOURNAL   PLoS One. 2011 Feb 18;6(2):e16765. doi:
            10.1371/journal.pone.0016765.
  PUBMED    21364738
REFERENCE   2 (bases 1 to 4968)
  AUTHORS   .
  TITLE     Direct Submission
  JOURNAL   Exported May 12, 2021 from SnapGene Server 1.1.58
            http://www.snapgene.com
FEATURES             Location/Qualifiers
     source          1..4968
                     /organism="synthetic DNA construct"
                     /mol_type="other DNA"
     misc_feature    76..100
                     /label=LB T-DNA repeat
                     /note="left border repeat from nopaline C58 T-DNA"
     rep_origin      192..823
                     /label=oriV
                     /note="incP origin of replication"
     promoter        910..1014
                     /gene="bla"
                     /label=AmpR promoter
     CDS             1015..1875
                     /codon_start=1
                     /gene="bla"
                     /product="beta-lactamase"
                     /label=AmpR
                     /note="confers resistance to ampicillin, carbenicillin, and
                     related antibiotics"
                     /translation="MSIQHFRVALIPFFAAFCLPVFAHPETLVKVKDAEDQLGARVGYI
                     ELDLNSGKILESFRPEERFPMMSTFKVLLCGAVLSRIDAGQEQLGRRIHYSQNDLVEYS
                     PVTEKHLTDGMTVRELCSAAITMSDNTAANLLLTTIGGPKELTAFLHNMGDHVTRLDRW
                     EPELNEAIPNDERDTTMPVAMATTLRKLLTGELLTLASRQQLIDWMEADKVAGPLLRSA
                     LPAGWFIADKSGAGERGSRGIIAALGPDGKPSRIVVIYTTGSQATMDERNRQIAEIGAS
                     LIKHW"
     primer_bind     complement(1233..1252)
                     /label=Amp-R
                     /note="Ampicillin resistance gene, reverse primer"
     rep_origin      2046..2634
                     /direction=RIGHT
                     /label=ori
                     /note="high-copy-number ColE1/pMB1/pBR322/pUC origin of
                     replication"
     primer_bind     2535..2554
                     /label=pBR322ori-F
                     /note="pBR322 origin, forward primer"
     CDS             2970..4118
                     /codon_start=1
                     /product="trans-acting replication protein that binds to
                     and activates oriV"
                     /label=trfA
                     /translation="MNRTFDRKAYRQELIDAGFSAEDAETIASRTVMRAPRETFQSVGS
                     MVQQATAKIERDSVQLAPPALPAPSAAVERSRRLEQEAAGLAKSMTIDTRGTMTTKKRK
                     TAGEDLAKQVSEAKQAALLKHTKQQIKEMQLSLFDIAPWPDTMRAMPNDTARSALFTTR
                     NKKIPREALQNKVIFHVNKDVKITYTGVELRADDDELVWQQVLEYAKRTPIGEPITFTF
                     YELCQDLGWSINGRYYTKAEECLSRLQATAMGFTSDRVGHLESVSLLHRFRVLDRGKKT
                     SRCQVLIDEEIVVLFAGDHYTKFIWEKYRKLSPTARRMFDYFSSHREPYPLKLETFRLM
                     CGSDSTRVKKWREQVGEACEELRGSGLVEHAWVNDDLVHCKR"
     misc_feature    4274..4298
                     /label=RB T-DNA repeat
                     /note="right border repeat from nopaline C58 T-DNA"
     CDS             complement(4440..4763)
                     /codon_start=1
                     /gene="lacZ fragment"
                     /product="LacZ-alpha fragment of beta-galactosidase"
                     /label=lacZ-alpha
                     /translation="MTMITPSLHACRSTLEDPRVPSSNSLAVVLQRRDWENPGVTQLNR
                     LAAHPPFASWRNSEEARTDRPSQQLRSLNGEWRLMRYFLLTHLCGISHRIWCTLSTICS
                     DAA"
     primer_bind     4445..4464
                     /label=pRS-marker
                     /note="pRS vectors, use to sequence yeast selectable
                     marker"
     primer_bind     4658..4680
                     /label=M13/pUC Forward
                     /note="In lacZ gene"
     primer_bind     4672..4689
                     /label=M13 Forward
                     /note="In lacZ gene. Also called M13-F20 or M13 (-21)
                     Forward"
     primer_bind     4673..4689
                     /label=M13 fwd
                     /note="common sequencing primer, one of multiple similar
                     variants"
     misc_feature    4690..4746
                     /label=MCS
                     /note="pUC18/19 multiple cloning site"
     primer_bind     complement(4759..4775)
                     /label=M13 rev
                     /note="common sequencing primer, one of multiple similar
                     variants"
     primer_bind     complement(4759..4775)
                     /label=M13 Reverse
                     /note="In lacZ gene. Also called M13-rev"
     primer_bind     complement(4772..4794)
                     /label=M13/pUC Reverse
                     /note="In lacZ gene"
     protein_bind    4783..4799
                     /label=lac operator
                     /bound_moiety="lac repressor encoded by lacI"
                     /note="The lac repressor binds to the lac operator to
                     inhibit transcription in E. coli. This inhibition can be
                     relieved by adding lactose or
                     isopropyl-beta-D-thiogalactopyranoside (IPTG)."
     promoter        complement(4807..4837)
                     /label=lac promoter
                     /note="promoter for the E. coli lac operon"
     protein_bind    4852..4873
                     /label=CAP binding site
                     /bound_moiety="E. coli catabolite activator protein"
                     /note="CAP binding activates transcription in the presence
                     of cAMP."
ORIGIN
        1 gtggggccca ctgcatccac cccagtacat taaaaacgtc cgcaatgtgt tattaagttg
       61 tctaagcgtc aatttgttta caccacaata tatcctgcca ccagccagcc aacagctccc
      121 cgaccggcag ctcggcacaa aatcaccact cgatacaggc agcccatcag tcagatcagg
      181 atctcctttg cgacgctcac cgggctggtt gccctcgccg ctgggctggc ggccgtctat
      241 ggccctgcaa acgcgccaga aacgccgtcg aagccgtgtg cgagacaccg cggccgccgg
      301 cgttgtggat acctcgcgga aaacttggcc ctcactgaca gatgaggggc ggacgttgac
      361 acttgagggg ccgactcacc cggcgcggcg ttgacagatg aggggcaggc tcgatttcgg
      421 ccggcgacgt ggagctggcc agcctcgcaa atcggcgaaa acgcctgatt ttacgcgagt
      481 ttcccacaga tgatgtggac aagcctgggg ataagtgccc tgcggtattg acacttgagg
      541 ggcgcgacta ctgacagatg aggggcgcga tccttgacac ttgaggggca gagtgctgac
      601 agatgagggg cgcacctatt gacatttgag gggctgtcca caggcagaaa atccagcatt
      661 tgcaagggtt tccgcccgtt tttcggccac cgctaacctg tcttttaacc tgcttttaaa
      721 ccaatattta taaaccttgt ttttaaccag ggctgcgccc tgtgcgcgtg accgcgcacg
      781 ccgaaggggg gtgccccccc ttctcgaacc ctcccggccc gctaacgcgg gcctcccatc
      841 cccccagggg ctgcgcccct cggccgcgaa cggcctcacc ccaaaaatgg cagcgctggc
      901 caattcgtgc gcggaacccc tatttgttta tttttctaaa tacattcaaa tatgtatccg
      961 ctcatgagac aataaccctg ataaatgctt caataatatt gaaaaaggaa gagtatgagt
     1021 attcaacatt tccgtgtcgc ccttattccc ttttttgcgg cattttgcct tcctgttttt
     1081 gctcacccag aaacgctggt gaaagtaaaa gatgctgaag atcagttggg tgcacgagtg
     1141 ggttacatcg aactggatct caacagcggt aagatccttg agagttttcg ccccgaagaa
     1201 cgttttccaa tgatgagcac ttttaaagtt ctgctatgtg gcgcggtatt atcccgtatt
     1261 gacgccgggc aagagcaact cggtcgccgc atacactatt ctcagaatga cttggttgag
     1321 tactcaccag tcacagaaaa gcatcttacg gatggcatga cagtaagaga attatgcagt
     1381 gctgccataa ccatgagtga taacactgcg gccaacttac ttctgacaac gatcggagga
     1441 ccgaaggagc taaccgcttt tttgcacaac atgggggatc atgtaactcg ccttgatcgt
     1501 tgggaaccgg agctgaatga agccatacca aacgacgagc gtgacaccac gatgcctgta
     1561 gcaatggcaa caacgttgcg caaactatta actggcgaac tacttactct agcttcccgg
     1621 caacaattaa tagactggat ggaggcggat aaagttgcag gaccacttct gcgctcggcc
     1681 cttccggctg gctggtttat tgctgataaa tctggagccg gtgagcgtgg ttctcgcggt
     1741 atcattgcag cactggggcc agatggtaag ccctcccgta tcgtagttat ctacacgacg
     1801 gggagtcagg caactatgga tgaacgaaat agacagatcg ctgagatagg tgcctcactg
     1861 attaagcatt ggtaactgtc agaccaagtt tactcatata tactttagat tgatttaaaa
     1921 cttcattttt aatttaaaag gatctaggtg aagatccttt ttgataatct catgaccaaa
     1981 atcccttaac gtgagttttc gttccactga gcgtcagacc ccgtagaaaa gatcaaagga
     2041 tcttcttgag atcctttttt tctgcgcgta atctgctgct tgcaaacaaa aaaaccaccg
     2101 ctaccagcgg tggtttgttt gccggatcaa gagctaccaa ctctttttcc gaaggtaact
     2161 ggcttcagca gagcgcagat accaaatact gtccttctag tgtagccgta gttaggccac
     2221 cacttcaaga actctgtagc accgcctaca tacctcgctc tgctaatcct gttaccagtg
     2281 gctgctgcca gtggcgataa gtcgtgtctt accgggttgg actcaagacg atagttaccg
     2341 gataaggcgc agcggtcggg ctgaacgggg ggttcgtgca cacagcccag cttggagcga
     2401 acgacctaca ccgaactgag atacctacag cgtgagctat gagaaagcgc cacgcttccc
     2461 gaagggagaa aggcggacag gtatccggta agcggcaggg tcggaacagg agagcgcacg
     2521 agggagcttc cagggggaaa cgcctggtat ctttatagtc ctgtcgggtt tcgccacctc
     2581 tgacttgagc gtcgattttt gtgatgctcg tcaggggggc ggagcctatg gaaaaacgcc
     2641 agcaacgcgg cctttttacg gttcctggca gatcctagat gtggcgcaac gatgccggcg
     2701 acaagcagga gcgcaccgac ttcttccgca tcaagtgttt tggctctcag gccgaggccc
     2761 acggcaagta tttgggcaag gggtcgctgg tattcgtgca gggcaagatt cggaatacca
     2821 agtacgagaa ggacggccag acggtctacg ggaccgactt cattgccgat aaggtggatt
     2881 atctggacac caaggcacca ggcgggtcaa atcaggaata agggcacatt gccccggcgt
     2941 gagtcggggc aatcccgcaa ggagggtgaa tgaatcggac gtttgaccgg aaggcataca
     3001 ggcaagaact gatcgacgcg gggttttccg ccgaggatgc cgaaaccatc gcaagccgca
     3061 ccgtcatgcg tgcgccccgc gaaaccttcc agtccgtcgg ctcgatggtc cagcaagcta
     3121 cggccaagat cgagcgcgac agcgtgcaac tggctccccc tgccctgccc gcgccatcgg
     3181 ccgccgtgga gcgttcgcgt cgtcttgaac aggaggcggc aggtttggcg aagtcgatga
     3241 ccatcgacac gcgaggaact atgacgacca agaagcgaaa aaccgccggc gaggacctgg
     3301 caaaacaggt cagcgaggcc aagcaggccg cgttgctgaa acacacgaag cagcagatca
     3361 aggaaatgca gctttccttg ttcgatattg cgccgtggcc ggacacgatg cgagcgatgc
     3421 caaacgacac ggcccgctct gccctgttca ccacgcgcaa caagaaaatc ccgcgcgagg
     3481 cgctgcaaaa caaggtcatt ttccacgtca acaaggacgt gaagatcacc tacaccggcg
     3541 tcgagctgcg ggccgacgat gacgaactgg tgtggcagca ggtgttggag tacgcgaagc
     3601 gcacccctat cggcgagccg atcaccttca cgttctacga gctttgccag gacctgggct
     3661 ggtcgatcaa tggccggtat tacacgaagg ccgaggaatg cctgtcgcgc ctacaggcga
     3721 cggcgatggg cttcacgtcc gaccgcgttg ggcacctgga atcggtgtcg ctgctgcacc
     3781 gcttccgcgt cctggaccgt ggcaagaaaa cgtcccgttg ccaggtcctg atcgacgagg
     3841 aaatcgtcgt gctgtttgct ggcgaccact acacgaaatt catatgggag aagtaccgca
     3901 agctgtcgcc gacggcccga cggatgttcg actatttcag ctcgcaccgg gagccgtacc
     3961 cgctcaagct ggaaaccttc cgcctcatgt gcggatcgga ttccacccgc gtgaagaagt
     4021 ggcgcgagca ggtcggcgaa gcctgcgaag agttgcgagg cagcggcctg gtggaacacg
     4081 cctgggtcaa tgatgacctg gtgcattgca aacgctaggg ccttgtgggg tcagttccgg
     4141 ctgggggttc agcagccagc gcctgatctg gggaaccctg tggttggcat gcacatacaa
     4201 atggacgaac ggataaacct tttcacgccc ttttaaatat ccgattattc taataaacgc
     4261 tcttttctct taggtttacc cgccaatata tcctgtcaaa cactgatagt ttaaaccact
     4321 tcgtgcagaa gacaatagta gcgtgagacc gtcacagctt gtctgtaagc ggatgccggg
     4381 agcagacaag cccgtcaggg cgcgtcagcg ggtgttggcg ggtgtcgggg ctggcttaac
     4441 tatgcggcat cagagcagat tgtactgaga gtgcaccata tgcggtgtga aataccgcac
     4501 agatgcgtaa ggagaaaata ccgcatcagg cgccattcgc cattcaggct gcgcaactgt
     4561 tgggaagggc gatcggtgcg ggcctcttcg ctattacgcc agctggcgaa agggggatgt
     4621 gctgcaaggc gattaagttg ggtaacgcca gggttttccc agtcacgacg ttgtaaaacg
     4681 acggccagtg aattcgagct cggtacccgg ggatcctcta gagtcgacct gcaggcatgc
     4741 aagcttggcg taatcatggt catagctgtt tcctgtgtga aattgttatc cgctcacaat
     4801 tccacacaac atacgagccg gaagcataaa gtgtaaagcc tggggtgcct aatgagtgag
     4861 ctaactcaca ttaattgcgt tgcgctcact gcccgctttc cagtcggcaa acctgtcgtg
     4921 ccagctgcgg tctcactcca agcttgaatt cttgcttgtc ttcacaga
//
