>Addgene plasmid #48001 | pICH47742 | addgene partial sequence | sequence record 74311 | RB-F1 5'-ggataaaccttttcacgccc-3'
TTCTAATAAACGCTCTTTTCTCTTAGGTTTACCCGCCAATATATCCTGTCAAACACTGATAGTTTAAACC
ACTTCGTGCAGAAGACAATAGTAGCGTGAGACCGTCACAGCTTGTCTGTAAGCGGATGCCGGGAGCAGAC
AAGCCCGTCAGGGCGCGTCAGCGGGTGTTGGCGGGTGTCGGGGCTGGCTTAACTATGCGGCATCAGAGCA
GATTGTACTGAGAGTGCACCATATGCGGTGTGAAATACCGCACAGATGCGTAAGGAGAAAATACCGCATC
AGGCGCCATTCGCCATTCAGGCTGCGCAACTGTTGGGAAGGGCGATCGGTGCGGGCCTCTTCGCTATTAC
GCCAGCTGGCGAAAGGGGGATGTGCTGCAAGGCGATTAAGTTGGGTAACGCCAGGGTTTTCCCAGTCACG
ACGTTGTAAAACGACGGCCAGTGAATTCGAGCTCGGTACCCGGGGATCCTCTAGAGTCGACCTGCAGGCA
TGCAAGCTTGGCGTAATCATGGTCATAGCTGTTTCCTGTGTGAAATTGTTATCCGCTCACAATTCCACAC
AACATACGAGCCGGAAGCATAAAGTGTAAAGCCTGGGGTGCCTAATGAGTGAGCTAACTCACATTAATTG
CGTTGCGCTCACTGCCCGCTTTCCAGTCGGGAAACCTGTCGTGCCAGCTGCGGTCTCACTCCAAGCTTGA
ATTCTTGCTTGTCTTCACAGAGTGGGGCCCACTGCATCCACCCCAGTACATTAAAAACGTCCGCAATGTG
TTATTAAGTTGTCTAAGCGTCAATTTGTTTACACCACAATATATCCTGCCACCAGCCAGCCAACAGCTCC
CCGACCGGCAGCTCGGCACAAAATCACCACTCGATACAGGCAGCCCATCAGTCAGATCAGGATCTCCTTT
GCGACGCTCACCGGGCTGGTTGCCCTCGCCGCTGGGCTGGCGGCCGTCTATGGCCCTGCAAACGCGCCAG
AAACGCCGTCGAAGC
